Addgene plasmid #89643: Lenti-sgAtm/Cre
Purpose: Expresses an Atm-targeting gRNA and Cre-recombinase
Depositing lab: Monte Winslow. Depositing organization: Stanford University. Publication: A quantitative and multiplexed approach to uncover the fitness landscape of tumor suppression in vivo. Rogers ZN, McFarland CD, Winters IP, Naranjo S, Chuang CH, Petrov D, Winslow MM. Nat Methods. 2017 May 22. doi: 10.1038/nmeth.4297. PubMed 28530655.
Backbone
  Vector backbone: pLL3.3
  Backbone size w/o insert (bp): 7741
  Vector type: Mammalian Expression, Lentiviral, Cre/Lox
Growth in bacteria
  Bacterial resistance: Ampicillin, 100 μg/mL
  Growth temperature: 37°C
  Growth strain: NEB Stable
  Copy number: High Copy
Gene/Insert
  Gene/Insert name: gRNA targeting Atm
  gRNA/shRNA sequence: GCTAAGATGTGACTTAAGCC
  Species: M. musculus (mouse)
  Entrez Gene: Atm (a.k.a. C030026E19Rik)
Terms and licenses: Academic/Nonprofit Terms; Industry Terms: Not Available to Industry
Depositor comments: Annotated sequence at https://benchling.com/s/seq-PhKnlYu6Zpyb5FoUTxRD To view Winslow Lab vector sequences on Benchling, please visit https://benchling.com/winslowlab/f_/rgXCLH0mq9-winslow-lab-public-vectors-and-sequences/?sort=name
How to cite: Lenti-sgAtm/Cre was a gift from Monte Winslow (Addgene plasmid # 89643 ; http://n2t.net/addgene:89643 ; RRID:Addgene_89643)
