[The description below was written by a language model from this plasmid's Addgene catalogue record and pLannotate feature annotations shown in this document.]
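Description:
Lenti-sgAtm/Cre is an HIV-1-derived lentiviral transfer plasmid built on the pLL3.3 backbone that co-expresses a CRISPR guide RNA against mouse Atm and Cre recombinase. It is propagated in bacteria through a high-copy ColE1/pUC-type origin and selected with ampicillin via the β-lactamase gene and its native promoter. The sequenced record is about 7.8 kb.

The viral genome is transcribed in packaging cells from a CMV enhancer/promoter fused to a truncated 5' LTR. This chimeric arrangement generally makes genomic RNA production independent of Tat. Downstream lie the Ψ packaging signal with a short gag fragment, the Rev response element for nuclear export of the unspliced RNA, and the cPPT/CTS, which aids nuclear import of the reverse-transcribed genome. The payload consists of two independent units. A human U6 RNA polymerase III promoter drives the Atm-targeting spacer joined to the Streptococcus pyogenes Cas9 guide scaffold. A mouse PGK promoter drives Cre, followed by a WPRE to enhance transcript stability and expression. A nef-derived fragment and a second truncated LTR close the provirus. No Cas9 gene, fluorescent reporter or mammalian selection marker is annotated, so the nuclease must be supplied by the target cells.

This design suits delivery into cells or animals carrying Cre-dependent alleles, where Cre recombines loxP-flanked sequences while the guide directs Cas9 to disrupt Atm in the same transduced cell. The associated publication concerns quantitative, multiplexed analysis of tumor suppressor fitness effects in vivo, consistent with use of this vector as one member of a pooled set of sgRNA/Cre lentiviruses for tumor initiation in mice.
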