Features (pLannotate 1.2.2; 21 found; start..end, strand, type, name):
     31..83      -  misc_feature   bom (fragment): basis of mobility region from pBR322
    238..617     +  enhancer       CMV enhancer: human cytomegalovirus immediate early enhancer
    618..817     +  promoter       CMV promoter: human cytomegalovirus (CMV) immediate early promoter
    835..1015    +  LTR            5' LTR (truncated): truncated 5' long terminal repeat (LTR) from HIV-1
   1062..1187    +  misc_feature   HIV-1 Ψ: packaging signal of human immunodeficiency virus type 1
   1171..1509    +  CDS            HIV-1 gag (fragment): gag protein from human immunodeficiency virus 1; gag
   1684..1917    +  misc_feature   RRE: The Rev response element (RRE) of HIV-1 allows for Rev-dependent mRNA export from the nucleus to the cytoplasm.
   2294..2394    +  CDS            Rev (fragment): human immunodeficiency virus 1 (HIV-1) Rev protein; rev; enhances nuclear export of unspliced and incompletely spliced viral mRNAs
   2444..2561    +  misc_feature   cPPT/CTS: central polypurine tract and central termination sequence of HIV-1
   2643..2883    +  promoter       U6 promoter: RNA polymerase III promoter for human U6 snRNA
   2912..2987    +  misc_RNA       gRNA scaffold: guide RNA scaffold for the Streptococcus pyogenes CRISPR/Cas9 system
   3040..3532    +  promoter       PGK promoter: mouse phosphoglycerate kinase 1 promoter
   3562..4592    +  CDS            Cre (fragment): site-specific recombinase Cre is a site-specific recombinase from bacteriophage P1. Recombination occurs at loxP sequences.
   4625..4648    +  misc_feature   MCS (fragment): pBluescript multiple cloning site
   4648..5236    +  misc_feature   WPRE: woodchuck hepatitis virus posttranscriptional regulatory element
   5237..5256    +  misc_feature   MCS (fragment): pBluescript multiple cloning site
   5258..5758    +  CDS            nef (fragment): NEF_HV1LA - Experimental evidence at protein level: Swiss-Prot protein existence level 1. Extracellular Nef protein targets CD4(+) T-lymphocytes for apoptosis by interacting with CXCR4 surface receptors. From Human immunodeficiency virus type 1 group M subtype B (isolate Lai) (HIV-1).
   5765..5945    +  LTR            5' LTR (truncated): truncated 5' long terminal repeat (LTR) from HIV-1
   6007..6595    -  rep_origin     ori: high-copy-number ColE1/pMB1/pBR322/pUC origin of replication
   6766..7626    -  CDS            AmpR: β-lactamase; bla; confers resistance to ampicillin, carbenicillin, and related antibiotics
   7627..7731    -  promoter       AmpR promoter: bla
>Addgene plasmid #89643 | Lenti-sgAtm/Cre | addgene full sequence | sequence record 180658 | Addgene NGS Result
GTCGACGGATCGGGAGATCTCCCGATCCCCTATGGTGCACTCTCAGTACAATCTGCTCTGATGCCGCATA
GTTAAGCCAGTATCTGCTCCCTGCTTGTGTGTTGGAGGTCGCTGAGTAGTGCGCGAGCAAAATTTAAGCT
ACAACAAGGCAAGGCTTGACCGACAATTGCATGAAGAATCTGCTTAGGGTTAGGCGTTTTGCGCTGCTTC
GCGATGTACGGGCCAGATATACGCGTTGACATTGATTATTGACTAGTTATTAATAGTAATCAATTACGGG
GTCATTAGTTCATAGCCCATATATGGAGTTCCGCGTTACATAACTTACGGTAAATGGCCCGCCTGGCTGA
CCGCCCAACGACCCCCGCCCATTGACGTCAATAATGACGTATGTTCCCATAGTAACGCCAATAGGGACTT
TCCATTGACGTCAATGGGTGGAGTATTTACGGTAAACTGCCCACTTGGCAGTACATCAAGTGTATCATAT
GCCAAGTACGCCCCCTATTGACGTCAATGACGGTAAATGGCCCGCCTGGCATTATGCCCAGTACATGACC
TTATGGGACTTTCCTACTTGGCAGTACATCTACGTATTAGTCATCGCTATTACCATGGTGATGCGGTTTT
GGCAGTACATCAATGGGCGTGGATAGCGGTTTGACTCACGGGGATTTCCAAGTCTCCACCCCATTGACGT
CAATGGGAGTTTGTTTTGGCACCAAAATCAACGGGACTTTCCAAAATGTCGTAACAACTCCGCCCCATTG
ACGCAAATGGGCGGTAGGCGTGTACGGTGGGAGGTCTATATAAGCAGCGCGTTTTGCCTGTACTGGGTCT
CTCTGGTTAGACCAGATCTGAGCCTGGGAGCTCTCTGGCTAACTAGGGAACCCACTGCTTAAGCCTCAAT
AAAGCTTGCCTTGAGTGCTTCAAGTAGTGTGTGCCCGTCTGTTGTGTGACTCTGGTAACTAGAGATCCCT
CAGACCCTTTTAGTCAGTGTGGAAAATCTCTAGCAGTGGCGCCCGAACAGGGACTTGAAAGCGAAAGGGA
AACCAGAGGAGCTCTCTCGACGCAGGACTCGGCTTGCTGAAGCGCGCACGGCAAGAGGCGAGGGGCGGCG
ACTGGTGAGTACGCCAAAAATTTTGACTAGCGGAGGCTAGAAGGAGAGAGATGGGTGCGAGAGCGTCAGT
ATTAAGCGGGGGAGAATTAGATCGCGATGGGAAAAAATTCGGTTAAGGCCAGGGGGAAAGAAAAAATATA
AATTAAAACATATAGTATGGGCAAGCAGGGAGCTAGAACGATTCGCAGTTAATCCTGGCCTGTTAGAAAC
ATCAGAAGGCTGTAGACAAATACTGGGACAGCTACAACCATCCCTTCAGACAGGATCAGAAGAACTTAGA
TCATTATATAATACAGTAGCAACCCTCTATTGTGTGCATCAAAGGATAGAGATAAAAGACACCAAGGAAG
CTTTAGACAAGATAGAGGAAGAGCAAAACAAAAGTAAGACCACCGCACAGCAAGCGGCCGGCCGCTGATC
TTCAGACCTGGAGGAGGAGATATGAGGGACAATTGGAGAAGTGAATTATATAAATATAAAGTAGTAAAAA
TTGAACCATTAGGAGTAGCACCCACCAAGGCAAAGAGAAGAGTGGTGCAGAGAGAAAAAAGAGCAGTGGG
AATAGGAGCTTTGTTCCTTGGGTTCTTGGGAGCAGCAGGAAGCACTATGGGCGCAGCGTCAATGACGCTG
ACGGTACAGGCCAGACAATTATTGTCTGGTATAGTGCAGCAGCAGAACAATTTGCTGAGGGCTATTGAGG
CGCAACAGCATCTGTTGCAACTCACAGTCTGGGGCATCAAGCAGCTCCAGGCAAGAATCCTGGCTGTGGA
AAGATACCTAAAGGATCAACAGCTCCTGGGGATTTGGGGTTGCTCTGGAAAACTCATTTGCACCACTGCT
GTGCCTTGGAATGCTAGTTGGAGTAATAAATCTCTGGAACAGATTTGGAATCACACGACCTGGATGGAGT
GGGACAGAGAAATTAACAATTACACAAGCTTAATACACTCCTTAATTGAAGAATCGCAAAACCAGCAAGA
AAAGAATGAACAAGAATTATTGGAATTAGATAAATGGGCAAGTTTGTGGAATTGGTTTAACATAACAAAT
TGGCTGTGGTATATAAAATTATTCATAATGATAGTAGGAGGCTTGGTAGGTTTAAGAATAGTTTTTGCTG
TACTTTCTATAGTGAATAGAGTTAGGCAGGGATATTCACCATTATCGTTTCAGACCCACCTCCCAACCCC
GAGGGGACCCGACAGGCCCGAAGGAATAGAAGAAGAAGGTGGAGAGAGAGACAGAGACAGATCCATTCGA
TTAGTGAACGGATCGGCACTGCGTGCGCCAATTCTGCAGACAAATGGCAGTATTCATCCACAATTTTAAA
AGAAAAGGGGGGATTGGGGGGTACAGTGCAGGGGAAAGAATAGTAGACATAATAGCAACAGACATACAAA
CTAAAGAATTACAAAAACAAATTACAAAAATTCAAAATTTTCGGGTTTATTACAGGGACAGCAGAGATCC
AGTTTGGTTAGTACCGGGCCCGCTCTAGCCCTGCAGGAACTGTTTAAACTGTGAGGGCCTATTTCCCATG
ATTCCTTCATATTTGCATATACGATACAAGGCTGTTAGAGAGATAATTGGAATTAATTTGACTGTAAACA
CAAAGATATTAGTACAAAATACGTGACGTAGAAAGTAATAATTTCTTGGGTAGTTTGCAGTTTTAAAATT
ATGTTTTAAAATGGACTATCATATGCTTACCGTAACTTGAAAGTATTTCGATTTCTTGGCTTTATATATC
TTGTGGAAAGGACCAAACACCGCTAAGATGTGACTTAAGCCGTTTTAGAGCTAGAAATAGCAAGTTAAAA
TAAGGCTAGTCCGTTATCAACTTGAAAAAGTGGCACCGAGTCGGTGCTTTTTTGTTTGGCGCGCCTATGG
CTTAATTAACATGGCGGCCGCATTCTACCGGGTAGGGGAGGCGCTTTTCCCAAGGCAGTCTGGAGCATGC
GCTTTAGCAGCCCCGCTGGGCACTTGGCGCTACACAAGTGGCCTCTGGCCTCGCACACATTCCACATCCA
CCGGTAGGCGCCAACCGGCTCCGTTCTTTGGTGGCCCCTTCGCGCCACCTTCTACTCCTCCCCTAGTCAG
GAAGTTCCCCCCCGCCCCGCAGCTCGCGTCGTGCAGGACGTGACAAATGGAAGTAGCACGTCTCACTAGT
CTCGTGCAGATGGACAGCACCGCTGAGCAATGGAAGCGGGTAGGCCTTTGGGGCAGCGGCCAATAGCAGC
TTTGCTCCTTCGCTTTCTGGGCTCAGAGGCTGGGAAGGGGTGGGTCCGGGGGCGGGCTCAGGGGCGGGCT
CAGGGGCGGGGCGGGCGCCCGAAGGTCCTCCGGAGGCCCGGCATTCTGCACGCTTCAAAAGCGCACGTCT
GCCGCGCTGTTCTCCTCTTCCTCATCTCCGGGACCCGGGATGCCCAAGAAGAAGAGGAAGGTGTCCAATT
TACTGACCGTACACCAAAATTTGCCTGCATTACCGGTCGATGCAACGAGTGATGAGGTTCGCAAGAACCT
GATGGACATGTTCAGGGATCGCCAGGCGTTTTCTGAGCATACCTGGAAAATGCTTCTGTCCGTTTGCCGG
TCGTGGGCGGCATGGTGCAAGTTGAATAACCGGAAATGGTTTCCCGCAGAACCTGAAGATGTTCGCGATT
ATCTTCTATATCTTCAGGCGCGCGGTCTGGCAGTAAAAACTATCCAGCAACATTTGGGCCAGCTAAACAT
GCTTCATCGTCGGTCCGGGCTGCCACGACCAAGTGACAGCAATGCTGTTTCACTGGTTATGCGGCGGATC
CGAAAAGAAAACGTTGATGCCGGTGAACGTGCAAAACAGGCTCTAGCGTTCGAACGCACTGATTTCGACC
AGGTTCGTTCACTCATGGAAAATAGCGATCGCTGCCAGGATATACGTAATCTGGCATTTCTGGGGATTGC
TTATAACACCCTGTTACGTATAGCCGAAATTGCCAGGATCAGGGTTAAAGATATCTCACGTACTGACGGT
GGGAGAATGTTAATCCATATTGGCAGAACGAAAACGCTGGTTAGCACCGCAGGTGTAGAGAAGGCACTTA
GCCTGGGGGTAACTAAACTGGTCGAGCGATGGATTTCCGTCTCTGGTGTAGCTGATGATCCGAATAACTA
CCTGTTTTGCCGGGTCAGAAAAAATGGTGTTGCCGCGCCATCTGCCACCAGCCAGCTATCAACTCGCGCC
CTGGAAGGGATTTTTGAAGCAACTCATCGATTGATTTACGGCGCTAAGGATGACTCTGGTCAGAGATACC
TGGCCTGGTCTGGACACAGTGCCCGTGTCGGAGCCGCGCGAGATATGGCCCGCGCTGGAGTTTCAATACC
GGAGATCATGCAAGCTGGTGGCTGGACCAATGTAAATATTGTCATGAACTATATCCGTAACCTGGATAGT
GAAACAGGGGCAATGGTGCGCCTGCTGGAAGATGGCGATTAGCCATGTTTAAGGGTTCCGGTTCCACTAG
GTACAATTCGATATCAAGCTTATCGATAATCAACCTCTGGATTACAAAATTTGTGAAAGATTGACTGGTA
TTCTTAACTATGTTGCTCCTTTTACGCTATGTGGATACGCTGCTTTAATGCCTTTGTATCATGCTATTGC
TTCCCGTATGGCTTTCATTTTCTCCTCCTTGTATAAATCCTGGTTGCTGTCTCTTTATGAGGAGTTGTGG
CCCGTTGTCAGGCAACGTGGCGTGGTGTGCACTGTGTTTGCTGACGCAACCCCCACTGGTTGGGGCATTG
CCACCACCTGTCAGCTCCTTTCCGGGACTTTCGCTTTCCCCCTCCCTATTGCCACGGCGGAACTCATCGC
CGCCTGCCTTGCCCGCTGCTGGACAGGGGCTCGGCTGTTGGGCACTGACAATTCCGTGGTGTTGTCGGGG
AAATCATCGTCCTTTCCTTGGCTGCTCGCCTGTGTTGCCACCTGGATTCTGCGCGGGACGTCCTTCTGCT
ACGTCCCTTCGGCCCTCAATCCAGCGGACCTTCCTTCCCGCGGCCTGCTGCCGGCTCTGCGGCCTCTTCC
GCGTCTTCGCCTTCGCCCTCAGACGAGTCGGATCTCCCTTTGGGCCGCCTCCCCGCATCGATACCGTCGA
CCTCGATCGAGACCTAGAAAAACATGGAGCAATCACAAGTAGCAATACAGCAGCTACCAATGCTGATTGT
GCCTGGCTAGAAGCACAAGAGGAGGAGGAGGTGGGTTTTCCAGTCACACCTCAGGTACCTTTAAGACCAA
TGACTTACAAGGCAGCTGTAGATCTTAGCCACTTTTTAAAAGAAAAGGGGGGACTGGAAGGGCTAATTCA
CTCCCAACGAAGACAAGATATCCTTGATCTGTGGATCTACCACACACAAGGCTACTTCCCTGATTGGCAG
AACTACACACCAGGGCCAGGGATCAGATATCCACTGACCTTTGGATGGTGCTACAAGCTAGTACCAGTTG
AGCAAGAGAAGGTAGAAGAAGCCAATGAAGGAGAGAACACCCGCTTGTTACACCCTGTGAGCCTGCATGG
GATGGATGACCCGGAGAGAGAAGTATTAGAGTGGAGGTTTGACAGCCGCCTAGCATTTCATCACATGGCC
CGAGAGCTGCATCCGGACTGTACTGGGTCTCTCTGGTTAGACCAGATCTGAGCCTGGGAGCTCTCTGGCT
AACTAGGGAACCCACTGCTTAAGCCTCAATAAAGCTTGCCTTGAGTGCTTCAAGTAGTGTGTGCCCGTCT
GTTGTGTGACTCTGGTAACTAGAGATCCCTCAGACCCTTTTAGTCAGTGTGGAAAATCTCTAGCAGCATG
TGAGCAAAAGGCCAGCAAAAGGCCAGGAACCGTAAAAAGGCCGCGTTGCTGGCGTTTTTCCATAGGCTCC
GCCCCCCTGACGAGCATCACAAAAATCGACGCTCAAGTCAGAGGTGGCGAAACCCGACAGGACTATAAAG
ATACCAGGCGTTTCCCCCTGGAAGCTCCCTCGTGCGCTCTCCTGTTCCGACCCTGCCGCTTACCGGATAC
CTGTCCGCCTTTCTCCCTTCGGGAAGCGTGGCGCTTTCTCATAGCTCACGCTGTAGGTATCTCAGTTCGG
TGTAGGTCGTTCGCTCCAAGCTGGGCTGTGTGCACGAACCCCCCGTTCAGCCCGACCGCTGCGCCTTATC
CGGTAACTATCGTCTTGAGTCCAACCCGGTAAGACACGACTTATCGCCACTGGCAGCAGCCACTGGTAAC
AGGATTAGCAGAGCGAGGTATGTAGGCGGTGCTACAGAGTTCTTGAAGTGGTGGCCTAACTACGGCTACA
CTAGAAGAACAGTATTTGGTATCTGCGCTCTGCTGAAGCCAGTTACCTTCGGAAAAAGAGTTGGTAGCTC
TTGATCCGGCAAACAAACCACCGCTGGTAGCGGTGGTTTTTTTGTTTGCAAGCAGCAGATTACGCGCAGA
AAAAAAGGATCTCAAGAAGATCCTTTGATCTTTTCTACGGGGTCTGACGCTCAGTGGAACGAAAACTCAC
GTTAAGGGATTTTGGTCATGAGATTATCAAAAAGGATCTTCACCTAGATCCTTTTAAATTAAAAATGAAG
TTTTAAATCAATCTAAAGTATATATGAGTAAACTTGGTCTGACAGTTACCAATGCTTAATCAGTGAGGCA
CCTATCTCAGCGATCTGTCTATTTCGTTCATCCATAGTTGCCTGACTCCCCGTCGTGTAGATAACTACGA
TACGGGAGGGCTTACCATCTGGCCCCAGTGCTGCAATGATACCGCGAGACCCACGCTCACCGGCTCCAGA
TTTATCAGCAATAAACCAGCCAGCCGGAAGGGCCGAGCGCAGAAGTGGTCCTGCAACTTTATCCGCCTCC
ATCCAGTCTATTAATTGTTGCCGGGAAGCTAGAGTAAGTAGTTCGCCAGTTAATAGTTTGCGCAACGTTG
TTGCCATTGCTACAGGCATCGTGGTGTCACGCTCGTCGTTTGGTATGGCTTCATTCAGCTCCGGTTCCCA
ACGATCAAGGCGAGTTACATGATCCCCCATGTTGTGCAAAAAAGCGGTTAGCTCCTTCGGTCCTCCGATC
GTTGTCAGAAGTAAGTTGGCCGCAGTGTTATCACTCATGGTTATGGCAGCACTGCATAATTCTCTTACTG
TCATGCCATCCGTAAGATGCTTTTCTGTGACTGGTGAGTACTCAACCAAGTCATTCTGAGAATAGTGTAT
GCGGCGACCGAGTTGCTCTTGCCCGGCGTCAATACGGGATAATACCGCGCCACATAGCAGAACTTTAAAA
GTGCTCATCATTGGAAAACGTTCTTCGGGGCGAAAACTCTCAAGGATCTTACCGCTGTTGAGATCCAGTT
CGATGTAACCCACTCGTGCACCCAACTGATCTTCAGCATCTTTTACTTTCACCAGCGTTTCTGGGTGAGC
AAAAACAGGAAGGCAAAATGCCGCAAAAAAGGGAATAAGGGCGACACGGAAATGTTGAATACTCATACTC
TTCCTTTTTCAATATTATTGAAGCATTTATCAGGGTTATTGTCTCATGAGCGGATACATATTTGAATGTA
TTTAGAAAAATAAACAAATAGGGGTTCCGCGCACATTTCCCCGAAAAGTGCCACCTGAC
